Addgene plasmid #31024: pFUS_B7
Depositing lab: Adam Bogdanove & Daniel Voytas. Depositing organization: University of Minnesota. Publication: Efficient design and assembly of custom TALEN and other TAL effector-based constructs for DNA targeting. Cermak T, Doyle EL, Christian M, Wang L, Zhang Y, Schmidt C, Baller JA, Somia NV, Bogdanove AJ, Voytas DF. Nucleic Acids Res. 2011 Jul;39(12):e82. doi: 10.1093/nar/gkr218 PubMed 21493687.
Backbone
  Vector backbone: pCR8
  Backbone manufacturer: Invitrogen
  Backbone size w/o insert (bp): 2447
Growth in bacteria
  Bacterial resistance: Spectinomycin, 50 μg/mL
  Growth temperature: 37°C
  Growth strain: DH5alpha
  Growth instructions: DH10B/LB+antibiotics
  Copy number: High Copy
Gene/Insert
  Gene/Insert name: LacZ + BsaI restriction sites
  Insert size (bp): 459
  Cloning method: Restriction Enzyme; 5′ cloning site AflII (not destroyed); 3′ cloning site XbaI (not destroyed)
  Sequencing primers: 5′ pCR8_F1 (ttgatgcctggcagttccct); 3′ pCR8_R1 (cgaaccgaacaggcttatgt)
Terms and licenses: Academic/Nonprofit Terms; Industry Terms: Not Available to Industry
How to cite: pFUS_B7 was a gift from Adam Bogdanove & Daniel Voytas (Addgene plasmid # 31024 ; http://n2t.net/addgene:31024 ; RRID:Addgene_31024)
