[The description below was written by a language model from this plasmid's Addgene catalogue record and pLannotate feature annotations shown in this document.]
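Description:
pFUS_B7 is a small, high-copy bacterial cloning plasmid built on the Invitrogen pCR8 backbone and used as an intermediate array vector for assembling custom TAL effector and TALEN constructs. It replicates in E. coli from a ColE1/pUC-type origin and is selected with spectinomycin through the aadA (SmR) aminoglycoside adenylyltransferase gene. The short Pc integron promoter and gentamicin-resistance fragments annotated upstream are probably remnants of the cassette from which this marker was derived. The rrnB T1 and T2 terminators from the backbone flank the cloning region and insulate it from read-through transcription. The annotated sequence is 3,023 nt, somewhat more than the sum of the catalogue backbone (2,447 bp) and insert (459 bp) sizes.

The insert, placed between retained AflII and XbaI sites, is a lacZα cassette bordered by BsaI restriction sites. The feature table shows it as a pBluescript-like segment with a CAP binding site, lac promoter and lac operator driving lacZα. It also contains T3 and T7 promoters, a fragment of the multiple cloning site and a vestigial piece of f1 ori; the small lacI fragment annotated elsewhere is likewise non-functional. BsaI is a type IIS enzyme that cuts outside its recognition site, so digestion releases the lacZα stuffer and leaves defined overhangs. Golden Gate-style ligation can then insert an ordered set of modules in its place. Loss of lacZα provides blue/white screening for successful assemblies. The record does not specify the overhang sequences or state how many repeat modules this member of the pFUS series accepts. No eukaryotic expression elements are annotated, which fits its role as an assembly intermediate.
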