Features (pLannotate 1.2.2; 16 found; start..end, strand, type, name):
     47..83      -  CDS            lacZα (fragment): LacZα fragment of β-galactosidase; lacZ fragment
    135..153     -  rep_origin     f1 ori (fragment): f1 bacteriophage origin of replication; arrow indicates direction of (+) strand synthesis
    158..313     -  CDS            lacZα (fragment): LacZα fragment of β-galactosidase; lacZ fragment
    321..339     +  promoter       T7 promoter: promoter for bacteriophage T7 RNA polymerase
    348..371     -  misc_feature   MCS (fragment): pBluescript multiple cloning site
    387..405     -  promoter       T3 promoter: promoter for bacteriophage T3 RNA polymerase
    450..466     -  protein_bind   lac operator: The lac repressor binds to the lac operator to inhibit transcription in E. coli. This inhibition can be relieved by adding lactose or isopropyl-β-D-thiogalactopyranoside (IPTG). lac repressor encoded by lacI
    474..504     -  promoter       lac promoter: promoter for the E. coli lac operon
    519..540     -  protein_bind   CAP binding site: CAP binding activates transcription in the presence of cAMP. E. coli catabolite activator protein
    757..780     +  promoter       Pc promoter (fragment): intI1 (promoter lies within the coding sequence); class 1 integron promoter
    956..1012    +  CDS            GmR (fragment): gentamycin acetyltransferase; aacC1; confers resistance to gentamycin
   1019..1810    +  CDS            SmR: aminoglycoside adenylyltransferase (Murphy, 1985); aadA; confers resistance to spectinomycin and streptomycin
   1903..2491    +  rep_origin     ori: high-copy-number ColE1/pMB1/pBR322/pUC origin of replication
   2674..2766    +  CDS            lacI (fragment): lac repressor; lacI; The lac repressor binds to the lac operator to inhibit transcription in E. coli. This inhibition can be relieved by adding lactose or isopropyl-β-D-thiogalactopyranoside (IPTG).
   2821..2848    -  terminator     rrnB T2 terminator: transcription terminator T2 from the E. coli rrnB gene
   2980..3023    +  terminator     rrnB T1 terminator: Escherichia coli rrnB; transcription terminator T1 from the E. coli rrnB gene
>Addgene plasmid #31024 | pFUS_B7 | depositor full sequence | sequence record 14210 | Author sequence
TTGATGCCTGGCAGTTCCCTACTCTCGCGTTAACGCTAGCATGGATGTTTTCCCAGTCACGACGTTGTAA
AACGACGGCCAGTCTTAAGCGTCTCATGGCCTGACCCCGGACCAAGTGGTGGCTATCGAGACCGGCGCCG
CTACAGGGCGCGTCCCATTCGCCATTCAGGCTGCGCAACTGTTGGGAAGGGCGATCGGTGCGGGCCTCTT
CGCTATTACGCCAGCTGGCGAAAGGGGGATGTGCTGCAAGGCGATTAAGTTGGGTAACGCCAGGGTTTTC
CCAGTCACGACGTTGTAAAACGACGGCCAGTGAGCGCGCGTAATACGACTCACTATAGGGCGAATTGGGT
ACCGGGCCCCCCCTCGAGGTCCTCCAGCTTTTGTTCCCTTTAGTGAGGGTTAATTGCGCGCTTGGCGTAA
TCATGGTCATAGCTGTTTCCTGTGTGAAATTGTTATCCGCTCACAATTCCACACAACATACGAGCCGGAA
GCATAAAGTGTAAAGCCTGGGGTGCCTAATGAGTGAGCTAACTCACATTAATTGCGTTGCGCTCACTGCC
CGCTTTCCACCGGTGGTCTCCGAAACGGTGCAGCGGCTGTTGCCGGTGCTGTGCCAGGACCATGGCCTGA
CCCCGGACCAAGTGGTGGCTATCGAGACGTCTAGACCAGCCAGGACAGAAATGCCTCGACTTCGCTGCTA
CCCAAGGTTGCCGGGTGACGCACACCGTGGAAACGGATGAAGGCACGAACCCAGTGGACATAAGCCTGTT
CGGTTCGTAAGCTGTAATGCAAGTAGCGTATGCGCTCACGCAACTGGTCCAGAACCTTGACCGAACGCAG
CGGTGGTAACGGCGCAGTGGCGGTTTTCATGGCTTGTTATGACTGTTTTTTTGGGGTACAGTCTATGCCT
CGGGCATCCAAGCAGCAAGCGCGTTACGCCGTGGGTCGATGTTTGATGTTATGGAGCAGCAACGATGTTA
CGCAGCAGGGCAGTCGCCCTAAAACAAAGTTAAACATTATGAGGGAAGCGGTGATCGCCGAAGTATCGAC
TCAACTATCAGAGGTAGTTGGCGTCATCGAGCGCCATCTCGAACCGACGTTGCTGGCCGTACATTTGTAC
GGCTCCGCAGTGGATGGCGGCCTGAAGCCACACAGTGATATTGATTTGCTGGTTACGGTGACCGTAAGGC
TTGATGAAACAACGCGGCGAGCTTTGATCAACGACCTTTTGGAAACTTCGGCTTCCCCTGGAGAGAGCGA
GATTCTCCGCGCTGTAGAAGTCACCATTGTTGTGCACGACGACATCATTCCGTGGCGTTATCCAGCTAAG
CGCGAACTGCAATTTGGAGAATGGCAGCGCAATGACATTCTTGCAGGTATCTTCGAGCCAGCCACGATCG
ACATTGATCTGGCTATCTTGCTGACAAAAGCAAGAGAACATAGCGTTGCCTTGGTAGGTCCAGCGGCGGA
GGAACTCTTTGATCCGGTTCCTGAACAGGATCTATTTGAGGCGCTAAATGAAACCTTAACGCTATGGAAC
TCGCCGCCCGACTGGGCTGGCGATGAGCGAAATGTAGTGCTTACGTTGTCCCGCATTTGGTACAGCGCAG
TAACCGGCAAAATCGCGCCGAAGGATGTCGCTGCCGACTGGGCAATGGAGCGCCTGCCGGCCCAGTATCA
GCCCGTCATACTTGAAGCTAGACAGGCTTATCTTGGACAAGAAGAAGATCGCTTGGCCTCGCGCGCAGAT
CAGTTGGAAGAATTTGTCCACTACGTGAAAGGCGAGATCACCAAGGTAGTCGGCAAATAACCCTCGAGCC
ACCCATGACCAAAATCCCTTAACGTGAGTTACGCGTCGTTCCACTGAGCGTCAGACCCCGTAGAAAAGAT
CAAAGGATCTTCTTGAGATCCTTTTTTTCTGCGCGTAATCTGCTGCTTGCAAACAAAAAAACCACCGCTA
CCAGCGGTGGTTTGTTTGCCGGATCAAGAGCTACCAACTCTTTTTCCGAAGGTAACTGGCTTCAGCAGAG
CGCAGATACCAAATACTGTCCTTCTAGTGTAGCCGTAGTTAGGCCACCACTTCAAGAACTCTGTAGCACC
GCCTACATACCTCGCTCTGCTAATCCTGTTACCAGTGGCTGCTGCCAGTGGCGATAAGTCGTGTCTTACC
GGGTTGGACTCAAGACGATAGTTACCGGATAAGGCGCAGCGGTCGGGCTGAACGGGGGGTTCGTGCACAC
AGCCCAGCTTGGAGCGAACGACCTACACCGAACTGAGATACCTACAGCGTGAGCATTGAGAAAGCGCCAC
GCTTCCCGAAGGGAGAAAGGCGGACAGGTATCCGGTAAGCGGCAGGGTCGGAACAGGAGAGCGCACGAGG
GAGCTTCCAGGGGGAAACGCCTGGTATCTTTATAGTCCTGTCGGGTTTCGCCACCTCTGACTTGAGCGTC
GATTTTTGTGATGCTCGTCAGGGGGGCGGAGCCTATGGAAAAACGCCAGCAACGCGGCCTTTTTACGGTT
CCTGGCCTTTTGCTGGCCTTTTGCTCACATGTTCTTTCCTGCGTTATCCCCTGATTCTGTGGATAACCGT
ATTACCGCCTTTGAGTGAGCTGATACCGCTCGCCGCAGCCGAACGACCGAGCGCAGCGAGTCAGTGAGCG
AGGAAGCGGAAGAGCGCCCAATACGCAAACCGCCTCTCCCCGCGCGTTGGCCGATTCATTAATGCAGCTG
GCACGACAGGTTTCCCGACTGGAAAGCGGGCAGTGAGCGCAACGCAATTAATACGCGTACCGCTAGCCAG
GAAGAGTTTGTAGAAACGCAAAAAGGCCATCCGTCAGGATGGCCTTCTGCTTAGTTTGATGCCTGGCAGT
TTATGGCGGGCGTCCTGCCCGCCACCCTCCGGGCCGTTGCTTCACAACGTTCAAATCCGCTCCCGGCGGA
TTTGTCCTACTCAGGAGAGCGTTCACCGACAAACAACAGATAAAACGAAAGGCCCAGTCTTCCGACTGAG
CCTTTCGTTTTAT
