>Addgene plasmid #31024 | pFUS_B7 | addgene partial sequence | sequence record 35560 | 31024 with pCR8_F1 (ttgatgcctggcagttccct)
CAGTCACGACGTTGTAAAACGACGGCCAGTCTTAAGCGTCTCATGGCCTGACCCCGGACCAAGTGGTGGC
TATCGAGACCGGCGCCGCTACAGGGCGCGTCCCATTCGCCATTCAGGCTGCGCAACTGTTGGGAAGGGCG
ATCGGTGCGGGCCTCTTCGCTATTACGCCAGCTGGCGAAAGGGGGATGTGCTGCAAGGCGATTAAGTTGG
GTAACGCCAGGGTTTTCCCAGTCACGACGTTGTAAAACGACGGCCAGTGAGCGCGCGTAATACGACTCAC
TATAGGGCGAATTGGGTACCGGGCCCCCCCTCGAGGTCCTCCAGCTTTTGTTCCCTTTAGTGAGGGTTAA
TTGCGCGCTTGGCGTAATCATGGTCATAGCTGTTTCCTGTGTGAAATTGTTATCCGCTCACAATTCCACA
CAACATACGAGCCGGAAGCATAAAGTGTAAAGCCTGGGGTGCCTAATGAGTGAGCTAACTCACATTAATT
GCGTTGCGCTCACTGCCCGCTTTCCACCGGTGGTCTCCGAAACGGTGCAGCGGCTGTTGCCGGTGCTGTG
CCAGGACCATGGCCTGACCCCGGACCAAGTGGTGGCTATCGAGACGTCTAGACCAGCCAGGACAGAAATG
CCTCGACTTCGCTGCTACCCAAGGTTGCCGGGTGACGCACACCGTGGAAACGGATGAAGGCACGAACCCA
GTGGACATAAGCCTGTTCGGTTCGTAAGCTGTAATGCAAGTAGCGTATGCGCTCACGCAACTGGTCCAGA
ACCTTGACCGAACGCAGCGGTGGTAACGGCGCA
